Addgene plasmid #158288: pLKO_HSV.V5.FLAG_NGFR
Purpose: Protein Barcode (Pro-Code) for vector/cell tracking. Contains U6 trRNA cassette for sgRNA cloning. Enables phenotypic CRISPR screens at a single cell resolution (using cytometry).
Depositing lab: Brian Brown. Depositing organization: Icahn School of Medicine at Mount Sinai. Publication: Protein Barcodes Enable High-Dimensional Single-Cell CRISPR Screens. Wroblewska A, Dhainaut M, Ben-Zvi B, Rose SA, Park ES, Amir ED, Bektesevic A, Baccarini A, Merad M, Rahman AH, Brown BD. Cell. 2018 Nov 1;175(4):1141-1155.e16. doi: 10.1016/j.cell.2018.09.022. Epub 2018 Oct 18. PubMed 30343902.
Backbone
  Vector backbone: pLKO
  Backbone size w/o insert (bp): 9000
  Vector type: Lentiviral, CRISPR
Growth in bacteria
  Bacterial resistance: Ampicillin, 100 μg/mL
  Growth temperature: 37°C
  Growth strain: NEB Stable
  Copy number: High Copy
Gene/Insert
  Gene/Insert name: Pro-Code Tagged human dNGFR
  Species: H. sapiens (human)
  Insert size (bp): 1000
  Mutation: Truncation of the signaling domain
  Entrez Gene: NGFR (a.k.a. CD271, Gp80-LNGFR, TNFRSF16, p75(NTR), p75NTR)
  Promoter: EF1a
  Tag / fusion protein: HSV.V5.FLAG (N terminal on insert)
  Cloning method: Restriction Enzyme; 5′ cloning site Unknown (unknown if destroyed)
  Sequencing primers: 5′ cctttttgagtttggatcttggttcat
Terms and licenses: Academic/Nonprofit Terms; Industry Terms: Not Available to Industry
How to cite: pLKO_HSV.V5.FLAG_NGFR was a gift from Brian Brown (Addgene plasmid # 158288 ; http://n2t.net/addgene:158288 ; RRID:Addgene_158288)
