[The description below was written by a language model from this plasmid's Addgene catalogue record and pLannotate feature annotations shown in this document.]
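Description:
pLKO_HSV.V5.FLAG_NGFR is a lentiviral CRISPR vector on the pLKO backbone that carries a protein barcode ("Pro-Code") together with a cassette for guide RNA expression. It is maintained in E. coli through a high-copy ColE1/pUC-type origin and selected with ampicillin via the β-lactamase gene. An f1 origin, an SV40 origin and poly(A) signal, and remnants of a lac/T7/T3 cloning region are also annotated in the plasmid backbone. The viral portion has a third-generation layout. An RSV promoter drives a truncated HIV-1 5′ LTR, followed by the Ψ packaging signal with a partial gag sequence, the Rev response element, and a cPPT/CTS. A WPRE and a second truncated LTR close the transfer cassette at the 3′ end. No mammalian drug-resistance marker appears in the feature table.

Two expression units sit between the LTRs. A human U6 RNA polymerase III promoter lies upstream of the S. pyogenes Cas9 guide RNA scaffold, providing the site into which an sgRNA spacer is cloned. Cas9 itself is not encoded and must be supplied separately. Downstream, the EF-1α promoter drives human NGFR with its signaling domain truncated (dNGFR). This inert cell-surface protein carries an N-terminal combination of HSV, V5 and FLAG epitopes. The epitope tags are listed in the catalogue entry but are not annotated individually in the feature table.

The particular epitope combination acts as a barcode that antibodies can detect on transduced cells. Pairing each Pro-Code with a given sgRNA lets the perturbation in each cell be identified by cytometry. The construct is intended for vector and cell tracking and for phenotypic CRISPR screens at single-cell resolution.
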