Features (pLannotate 1.2.2; 29 found; start..end, strand, type, name):
     50..290     +  promoter       U6 promoter: RNA polymerase III promoter for human U6 snRNA
    317..392     +  misc_RNA       gRNA scaffold: guide RNA scaffold for the Streptococcus pyogenes CRISPR/Cas9 system
    440..557     +  misc_feature   cPPT/CTS: central polypurine tract and central termination sequence of HIV-1
    624..690     +  CDS            small t antigen (fragment): SV40 (simian virus 40) small t antigen
    697..1875    +  promoter       EF-1α promoter: strong constitutive promoter for human elongation factor EF-1α
   1892..1917    +  misc_feature   MCS (fragment): multiple cloning site
   1930..2892    +  CDS            NGFR (fragment): TNR16_HUMAN - Also known as TNFRSF16. Experimental evidence at protein level: Swiss-Prot protein existence level 1. Low affinity receptor which can bind to NGF, BDNF, NTF3, and NTF4. Forms a heterodimeric receptor with SORCS2 that binds the precursor forms of NGF, BDNF and NTF3 with high affinity, and has much lower affinity for mature NGF and BDNF (PubMed:24908487). Plays an important role in differentiation and survival of specific neuronal populations during development (By similarity). Can mediate cell survival as well as cell death of neural cells. Plays a role in the inactivation of RHOA
   2923..3511    +  misc_feature   WPRE: woodchuck hepatitis virus posttranscriptional regulatory element
   3516..3653    +  CDS            nef (fragment): NEF_HV1LA - Experimental evidence at protein level: Swiss-Prot protein existence level 1. Extracellular Nef protein targets CD4(+) T-lymphocytes for apoptosis by interacting with CXCR4 surface receptors. From Human immunodeficiency virus type 1 group M subtype B (isolate Lai) (HIV-1).
   3639..3819    +  LTR            5' LTR (truncated): truncated 5' long terminal repeat (LTR) from HIV-1
   3891..4012    +  polyA_signal   SV40 poly(A) signal: SV40 polyadenylation signal
   4052..4187    +  rep_origin     SV40 ori: SV40 origin of replication
   4208..4226    -  promoter       T7 promoter: promoter for bacteriophage T7 RNA polymerase
   4234..4389    +  CDS            lacZα (fragment): LacZα fragment of β-galactosidase; lacZ fragment
   4394..4822    +  rep_origin     f1 ori (sequence partly withheld): f1 bacteriophage origin of replication; arrow indicates direction of (+) strand synthesis
   4875..4979    +  promoter       AmpR promoter: bla
   4980..5840    +  CDS            AmpR: β-lactamase; bla; confers resistance to ampicillin, carbenicillin, and related antibiotics
   6011..6599    +  rep_origin     ori: high-copy-number ColE1/pMB1/pBR322/pUC origin of replication
   6782..6874    +  CDS            lacI (fragment): lac repressor; lacI; The lac repressor binds to the lac operator to inhibit transcription in E. coli. This inhibition can be relieved by adding lactose or isopropyl-β-D-thiogalactopyranoside (IPTG).
   6887..6908    +  protein_bind   CAP binding site: CAP binding activates transcription in the presence of cAMP. E. coli catabolite activator protein
   6923..6953    +  promoter       lac promoter: promoter for the E. coli lac operon
   6961..6977    +  protein_bind   lac operator: The lac repressor binds to the lac operator to inhibit transcription in E. coli. This inhibition can be relieved by adding lactose or isopropyl-β-D-thiogalactopyranoside (IPTG). lac repressor encoded by lacI
   7022..7040    +  promoter       T3 promoter: promoter for bacteriophage T3 RNA polymerase
   7068..7294    +  promoter       RSV promoter: Rous sarcoma virus enhancer/promoter
   7295..7475    +  LTR            5' LTR (truncated): truncated 5' long terminal repeat (LTR) from HIV-1
   7522..7647    +  misc_feature   HIV-1 Ψ: packaging signal of human immunodeficiency virus type 1
   7631..7994    +  CDS            HIV-1 gag (fragment): gag protein from human immunodeficiency virus 1; gag
   8140..8373    +  misc_feature   RRE: The Rev response element (RRE) of HIV-1 allows for Rev-dependent mRNA export from the nucleus to the cytoplasm.
   8750..8850    +  CDS            Rev (fragment): human immunodeficiency virus 1 (HIV-1) Rev protein; rev; enhances nuclear export of unspliced and incompletely spliced viral mRNAs
>Addgene plasmid #158288 | pLKO_HSV.V5.FLAG_NGFR | addgene full sequence | sequence record 329248 | Addgene NGS Result
TCGACGGTATCGATCACGAGACTAGTATCGAGCGGCCGCCCCCTTCACCGAGGGCCTATTTCCCATGATT
CCTTCATATTTGCATATACGATACAAGGCTGTTAGAGAGATAATTGGAATTAATTTGACTGTAAACACAA
AGATATTAGTACAAAATACGTGACGTAGAAAGTAATAATTTCTTGGGTAGTTTGCAGTTTTAAAATTATG
TTTTAAAATGGACTATCATATGCTTACCGTAACTTGAAAGTATTTCGATTTCTTGGCTTTATATATCTTG
TGGAAAGGACGAAACACCGGGTCTTCGAGAAGACCTGTTTTAGAGCTAGAAATAGCAAGTTAAAATAAGG
CTAGTCCGTTATCAACTTGAAAAAGTGGCACCGAGTCGGTGCTTTTTTTAATTCTCGACCTCGAGACAAA
TGGCAGTATTCATCCACAATTTTAAAAGAAAAGGGGGGATTGGGGGGTACAGTGCAGGGGAAAGAATAGT
AGACATAATAGCAACAGACATACAAACTAAAGAATTACAAAAACAAATTACAAAAATTCAAAATTTTCGG
GTTTATTACAGGGACAGCAGAGATCCACTTTGGCCGCGGCTCGAGGCGATAAGCTTTGCAAAGATGGATA
AAGTTTTAAACAGAGAGGAATCTTTGCAGCTAATGGACCTTCTAGGTCTTGAAAGGAGTGGGAATTGGCT
CCGGTGCCCGTCAGTGGGCAGAGCGCACATCGCCCACAGTCCCCGAGAAGTTGGGGGGAGGGGTCGGCAA
TTGAACCGGTGCCTAGAGAAGGTGGCGCGGGGTAAACTGGGAAAGTGATGTCGTGTACTGGCTCCGCCTT
TTTCCCGAGGGTGGGGGAGAACCGTATATAAGTGCAGTAGTCGCCGTGAACGTTCTTTTTCGCAACGGGT
TTGCCGCCAGAACACAGGTAAGTGCCGTGTGTGGTTCCCGCGGGCCTGGCCTCTTTACGGGTTATGGCCC
TTGCGTGCCTTGAATTACTTCCACCTGGCTGCAGTACGTGATTCTTGATCCCGAGCTTCGGGTTGGAAGT
GGGTGGGAGAGTTCGAGGCCTTGCGCTTAAGGAGCCCCTTCGCCTCGTGCTTGAGTTGAGGCCTGGCCTG
GGCGCTGGGGCCGCCGCGTGCGAATCTGGTGGCACCTTCGCGCCTGTCTCGCTGCTTTCGATAAGTCTCT
AGCCATTTAAAATTTTTGATGACCTGCTGCGACGCTTTTTTTCTGGCAAGATAGTCTTGTAAATGCGGGC
CAAGATCTGCACACTGGTATTTCGGTTTTTGGGGCCGCGGGCGGCGACGGGGCCCGTGCGTCCCAGCGCA
CATGTTCGGCGAGGCGGGGCCTGCGAGCGCGGCCACCGAGAATCGGACGGGGGTAGTCTCAAGCTGGCCG
GCCTGCTCTGGTGCCTGGCCTCGCGCCGCCGTGTATCGCCCCGCCCTGGGCGGCAAGGCTGGCCCGGTCG
GCACCAGTTGCGTGAGCGGAAAGATGGCCGCTTCCCGGCCCTGCTGCAGGGAGCTCAAAATGGAGGACGC
GGCGCTCGGGAGAGCGGGCGGGTGAGTCACCCACACAAAGGAAAAGGGCCTTTCCGTCCTCAGCCGTCGC
TTCATGTGACTCCACGGAGTACCGGGCGCCGTCCAGGCACCTCGATTAGTTCTCGAGCTTTTGGAGTACG
TCGTCTTTAGGTTGGGGGGAGGGGTTTTATGCGATGGAGTTTCCCCACACTGAGTGGGTGGAGACTGAAG
TTAGGCCAGCTTGGCACTTGATGTAATTCTCCTTGGAATTTGCCCTTTTTGAGTTTGGATCTTGGTTCAT
TCTCAAGCCTCAGACAGTGGTTCAAAGTTTTTTTCTTCCATTTCAGGTGTCGTGAGGAATTCTGCAGTCG
ATCGACGGTACCGCGGGCCCGGGATCCACGGTCGCCACCATGGGGGCAGGTGCCACCGGCCGCGCCATGG
ACGGGCCGCGCCTGCTGCTGTTGCTGCTTCTGGGGGTGTCCCTTGGAGGTGCCAAGGAGGCATGCCAGCC
CGAGCTGGCCCCCGAGGACCCCGAGGACGGAGGAGGCGGGGGAGGGGGCAAACCAATTCCAAACCCACTG
CTGGGACTGGATTCCACAGGAGGAGGCGGGGGAGGGGACTACAAAGACGATGACGACAAGCCCACAGGCC
TGTACACACACAGCGGTGAGTGCTGCAAAGCCTGCAACCTGGGCGAGGGTGTGGCCCAGCCTTGTGGAGC
CAACCAGACCGTGTGTGAGCCCTGCCTGGACAGCGTGACGTTCTCCGACGTGGTGAGCGCGACCGAGCCG
TGCAAGCCGTGCACCGAGTGCGTGGGGCTCCAGAGCATGTCGGCGCCGTGCGTGGAGGCCGACGACGCCG
TGTGCCGCTGCGCCTACGGCTACTACCAGGATGAGACGACTGGGCGCTGCGAGGCGTGCCGCGTGTGCGA
GGCGGGCTCGGGCCTCGTGTTCTCCTGCCAGGACAAGCAGAACACCGTGTGCGAGGAGTGCCCCGACGGC
ACGTATTCCGACGAGGCCAACCACGTGGACCCGTGCCTGCCCTGCACCGTGTGCGAGGACACCGAGCGCC
AGCTCCGCGAGTGCACACGCTGGGCCGACGCCGAGTGCGAGGAGATCCCTGGCCGTTGGATTACACGGTC
CACACCCCCAGAGGGCTCGGACAGCACAGCCCCCAGCACCCAGGAGCCTGAGGCACCTCCAGAACAAGAC
CTCATAGCCAGCACGGTGGCAGGTGTGGTGACCACAGTGATGGGCAGCTCCCAGCCCGTGGTGACCCGAG
GCACCACCGACAACCTCATCCCTGTCTATTGCTCCATCCTGGCTGCTGTGGTTGTGGGCCTTGTGGCCTA
CATAGCCTTCAAGAGGTGGAACAGGGGTATCCTCTAGAGCGGCCGCGTCGACAATCAACCTCTGGATTAC
AAAATTTGTGAAAGATTGACTGGTATTCTTAACTATGTTGCTCCTTTTACGCTATGTGGATACGCTGCTT
TAATGCCTTTGTATCATGCTATTGCTTCCCGTATGGCTTTCATTTTCTCCTCCTTGTATAAATCCTGGTT
GCTGTCTCTTTATGAGGAGTTGTGGCCCGTTGTCAGGCAACGTGGCGTGGTGTGCACTGTGTTTGCTGAC
GCAACCCCCACTGGTTGGGGCATTGCCACCACCTGTCAGCTCCTTTCCGGGACTTTCGCTTTCCCCCTCC
CTATTGCCACGGCGGAACTCATCGCCGCCTGCCTTGCCCGCTGCTGGACAGGGGCTCGGCTGTTGGGCAC
TGACAATTCCGTGGTGTTGTCGGGGAAGCTGACGTCCTTTCCATGGCTGCTCGCCTGTGTTGCCACCTGG
ATTCTGCGCGGGACGTCCTTCTGCTACGTCCCTTCGGCCCTCAATCCAGCGGACCTTCCTTCCCGCGGCC
TGCTGCCGGCTCTGCGGCCTCTTCCGCATCTTCGCCTTCGCCCTCAGACGAGTCGGATCTCCCTTTGGGC
CGCCTCCCCGCCTGGGTACCTTTAAGACCAATGACTTACAAGGCAGCTGTAGATCTTAGCCACTTTTTAA
AAGAAAAGGGGGGACTGGAAGGGCTAATTCACTCCCAACGAAGATAAGATCTGCTTTTTGCTTGTACTGG
GTCTCTCTGGTTAGACCAGATCTGAGCCTGGGAGCTCTCTGGCTAACTAGGGAACCCACTGCTTAAGCCT
CAATAAAGCTTGCCTTGAGTGCTTCAAGTAGTGTGTGCCCGTCTGTTGTGTGACTCTGGTAACTAGAGAT
CCCTCAGACCCTTTTAGTCAGTGTGGAAAATCTCTAGCAGTAGTAGTTCATGTCATCTTATTATTCAGTA
TTTATAACTTGCAAAGAAATGAATATCAGAGAGTGAGAGGAACTTGTTTATTGCAGCTTATAATGGTTAC
AAATAAAGCAATAGCATCACAAATTTCACAAATAAAGCATTTTTTTCACTGCATTCTAGTTGTGGTTTGT
CCAAACTCATCAATGTATCTTATCATGTCTGGCTCTAGCTATCCCGCCCCTAACTCCGCCCATCCCGCCC
CTAACTCCGCCCAGTTCCGCCCATTCTCCGCCCCATGGCTGACTAATTTTTTTTATTTATGCAGAGGCCG
AGGCCGCCTCGGCCTCTGAGCTATTCCAGAAGTAGTGAGGAGGCTTTTTTGGAGGCCTAGGGACGTACCC
AATTCGCCCTATAGTGAGTCGTATTACGCGCGCTCACTGGCCGTCGTTTTACAACGTCGTGACTGGGAAA
ACCCTGGCGTTACCCAACTTAATCGCCTTGCAGCACATCCCCCTTTCGCCAGCTGGCGTAATAGCGAAGA
GGCCCGCACCGATCGCCCTTCCCAACAGTTGCGCAGCCTGAATGGCGAATGGG
[124 nt withheld, positions 4394-4517]
C
[91 nt withheld, positions 4519-4609]
A
[49 nt withheld, positions 4611-4659]
CCTTTGACGTTGGAGTCCACGTTCTTT
[37 nt withheld, positions 4687-4723]
ACCCTATCTCGGTCTATTCTTTTGATTTATAAGGGATTTTGCCGATTTCGGCCTATTGGTTAAAAAATGA
GCTGATTTAACAAAAATTTAACGCGAATTTTAACAAAATATTAACGCTTACAATTTAGGTGGCACTTTTC
GGGGAAATGTGCGCGGAACCCCTATTTGTTTATTTTTCTAAATACATTCAAATATGTATCCGCTCATGAG
ACAATAACCCTGATAAATGCTTCAATAATATTGAAAAAGGAAGAGTATGAGTATTCAACATTTCCGTGTC
GCCCTTATTCCCTTTTTTGCGGCATTTTGCCTTCCTGTTTTTGCTCACCCAGAAACGCTGGTGAAAGTAA
AAGATGCTGAAGATCAGTTGGGTGCACGAGTGGGTTACATCGAACTGGATCTCAACAGCGGTAAGATCCT
TGAGAGTTTTCGCCCCGAAGAACGTTTTCCAATGATGAGCACTTTTAAAGTTCTGCTATGTGGCGCGGTA
TTATCCCGTATTGACGCCGGGCAAGAGCAACTCGGTCGCCGCATACACTATTCTCAGAATGACTTGGTTG
AGTACTCACCAGTCACAGAAAAGCATCTTACGGATGGCATGACAGTAAGAGAATTATGCAGTGCTGCCAT
AACCATGAGTGATAACACTGCGGCCAACTTACTTCTGACAACGATCGGAGGACCGAAGGAGCTAACCGCT
TTTTTGCACAACATGGGGGATCATGTAACTCGCCTTGATCGTTGGGAACCGGAGCTGAATGAAGCCATAC
CAAACGACGAGCGTGACACCACGATGCCTGTAGCAATGGCAACAACGTTGCGCAAACTATTAACTGGCGA
ACTACTTACTCTAGCTTCCCGGCAACAATTAATAGACTGGATGGAGGCGGATAAAGTTGCAGGACCACTT
CTGCGCTCGGCCCTTCCGGCTGGCTGGTTTATTGCTGATAAATCTGGAGCCGGTGAGCGTGGGTCTCGCG
GTATCATTGCAGCACTGGGGCCAGATGGTAAGCCCTCCCGTATCGTAGTTATCTACACGACGGGGAGTCA
GGCAACTATGGATGAACGAAATAGACAGATCGCTGAGATAGGTGCCTCACTGATTAAGCATTGGTAACTG
TCAGACCAAGTTTACTCATATATACTTTAGATTGATTTAAAACTTCATTTTTAATTTAAAAGGATCTAGG
TGAAGATCCTTTTTGATAATCTCATGACCAAAATCCCTTAACGTGAGTTTTCGTTCCACTGAGCGTCAGA
CCCCGTAGAAAAGATCAAAGGATCTTCTTGAGATCCTTTTTTTCTGCGCGTAATCTGCTGCTTGCAAACA
AAAAAACCACCGCTACCAGCGGTGGTTTGTTTGCCGGATCAAGAGCTACCAACTCTTTTTCCGAAGGTAA
CTGGCTTCAGCAGAGCGCAGATACCAAATACTGTTCTTCTAGTGTAGCCGTAGTTAGGCCACCACTTCAA
GAACTCTGTAGCACCGCCTACATACCTCGCTCTGCTAATCCTGTTACCAGTGGCTGCTGCCAGTGGCGAT
AAGTCGTGTCTTACCGGGTTGGACTCAAGACGATAGTTACCGGATAAGGCGCAGCGGTCGGGCTGAACGG
GGGGTTCGTGCACACAGCCCAGCTTGGAGCGAACGACCTACACCGAACTGAGATACCTACAGCGTGAGCT
ATGAGAAAGCGCCACGCTTCCCGAAGGGAGAAAGGCGGACAGGTATCCGGTAAGCGGCAGGGTCGGAACA
GGAGAGCGCACGAGGGAGCTTCCAGGGGGAAACGCCTGGTATCTTTATAGTCCTGTCGGGTTTCGCCACC
TCTGACTTGAGCGTCGATTTTTGTGATGCTCGTCAGGGGGGCGGAGCCTATGGAAAAACGCCAGCAACGC
GGCCTTTTTACGGTTCCTGGCCTTTTGCTGGCCTTTTGCTCACATGTTCTTTCCTGCGTTATCCCCTGAT
TCTGTGGATAACCGTATTACCGCCTTTGAGTGAGCTGATACCGCTCGCCGCAGCCGAACGACCGAGCGCA
GCGAGTCAGTGAGCGAGGAAGCGGAAGAGCGCCCAATACGCAAACCGCCTCTCCCCGCGCGTTGGCCGAT
TCATTAATGCAGCTGGCACGACAGGTTTCCCGACTGGAAAGCGGGCAGTGAGCGCAACGCAATTAATGTG
AGTTAGCTCACTCATTAGGCACCCCAGGCTTTACACTTTATGCTTCCGGCTCGTATGTTGTGTGGAATTG
TGAGCGGATAACAATTTCACACAGGAAACAGCTATGACCATGATTACGCCAAGCGCGCAATTAACCCTCA
CTAAAGGGAACAAAAGCTGGAGCTGCAAGCTTAATGTAGTCTTATGCAATACTCTTGTAGTCTTGCAACA
TGGTAACGATGAGTTAGCAACATGCCTTACAAGGAGAGAAAAAGCACCGTGCATGGCGATTGGTGGAAGT
AAGGTGGTACGATCGTGCCTTATTAGGAAGGCAACAGACGGGTCTGACATGGATTGGACGAACCACTGAA
TTGCCGCATTGCAGAGATATTGTATTTAAGTGCCTAGCTCGATACATAAACGGGTCTCTCTGGTTAGACC
AGATCTGAGCCTGGGAGCTCTCTGGCTAACTAGGGAACCCACTGCTTAAGCCTCAATAAAGCTTGCCTTG
AGTGCTTCAAGTAGTGTGTGCCCGTCTGTTGTGTGACTCTGGTAACTAGAGATCCCTCAGACCCTTTTAG
TCAGTGTGGAAAATCTCTAGCAGTGGCGCCCGAACAGGGACTTGAAAGCGAAAGGGAAACCAGAGGAGCT
CTCTCGACGCAGGACTCGGCTTGCTGAAGCGCGCACGGCAAGAGGCGAGGGGCGGCGACTGGTGAGTACG
CCAAAAATTTTGACTAGCGGAGGCTAGAAGGAGAGAGATGGGTGCGAGAGCGTCAGTATTAAGCGGGGGA
GAATTAGATCGCGATGGGAAAAAATTCGGTTAAGGCCAGGGGGAAAGAAAAAATATAAATTAAAACATAT
AGTATGGGCAAGCAGGGAGCTAGAACGATTCGCAGTTAATCCTGGCCTGTTAGAAACATCAGAAGGCTGT
AGACAAATACTGGGACAGCTACAACCATCCCTTCAGACAGGATCAGAAGAACTTAGATCATTATATAATA
CAGTAGCAACCCTCTATTGTGTGCATCAAAGGATAGAGATAAAAGACACCAAGGAAGCTTTAGACAAGAT
AGAGGAAGAGCAAAACAAAAGTAAGACCACCGCACAGCAAGCGGCCGCTGATCTTCAGACCTGGAGGAGG
AGATATGAGGGACAATTGGAGAAGTGAATTATATAAATATAAAGTAGTAAAAATTGAACCATTAGGAGTA
GCACCCACCAAGGCAAAGAGAAGAGTGGTGCAGAGAGAAAAAAGAGCAGTGGGAATAGGAGCTTTGTTCC
TTGGGTTCTTGGGAGCAGCAGGAAGCACTATGGGCGCAGCGTCAATGACGCTGACGGTACAGGCCAGACA
ATTATTGTCTGGTATAGTGCAGCAGCAGAACAATTTGCTGAGGGCTATTGAGGCGCAACAGCATCTGTTG
CAACTCACAGTCTGGGGCATCAAGCAGCTCCAGGCAAGAATCCTGGCTGTGGAAAGATACCTAAAGGATC
AACAGCTCCTGGGGATTTGGGGTTGCTCTGGAAAACTCATTTGCACCACTGCTGTGCCTTGGAATGCTAG
TTGGAGTAATAAATCTCTGGAACAGATTTGGAATCACACGACCTGGATGGAGTGGGACAGAGAAATTAAC
AATTACACAAGCTTAATACACTCCTTAATTGAAGAATCGCAAAACCAGCAAGAAAAGAATGAACAAGAAT
TATTGGAATTAGATAAATGGGCAAGTTTGTGGAATTGGTTTAACATAACAAATTGGCTGTGGTATATAAA
ATTATTCATAATGATAGTAGGAGGCTTGGTAGGTTTAAGAATAGTTTTTGCTGTACTTTCTATAGTGAAT
AGAGTTAGGCAGGGATATTCACCATTATCGTTTCAGACCCACCTCCCAACCCCGAGGGGACCCGACAGGC
CCGAAGGAATAGAAGAAGAAGGTGGAGAGAGAGACAGAGACAGATCCATTCGATTAGTGAACGGATC
