>Addgene plasmid #158288 | pLKO_HSV.V5.FLAG_NGFR | depositor partial sequence | sequence record 305445 | Tagged NGFR
ATGGGGGCAGGTGCCACCGGCCGCGCCATGGACGGGCCGCGCCTGCTGCTGTTGCTGCTTCTGGGGGTGT
CCCTTGGAGGTGCCAAGGAGGCATGCCAGCCCGAGCTGGCCCCCGAGGACCCCGAGGACGGAGGAGGCGG
GGGAGGGGGCAAACCAATTCCAAACCCACTGCTGGGACTGGATTCCACAGGAGGAGGCGGGGGAGGGGAC
TACAAAGACGATGACGACAAGCCCACAGGCCTGTACACACACAGCGGTGAGTGCTGCAAAGCCTGCAACC
TGGGCGAGGGTGTGGCCCAGCCTTGTGGAGCCAACCAGACCGTGTGTGAGCCCTGCCTGGACAGCGTGAC
GTTCTCCGACGTGGTGAGCGCGACCGAGCCGTGCAAGCCGTGCACCGAGTGCGTGGGGCTCCAGAGCATG
TCGGCGCCGTGCGTGGAGGCCGACGACGCCGTGTGCCGCTGCGCCTACGGCTACTACCAGGATGAGACGA
CTGGGCGCTGCGAGGCGTGCCGCGTGTGCGAGGCGGGCTCGGGCCTCGTGTTCTCCTGCCAGGACAAGCA
GAACACCGTGTGCGAGGAGTGCCCCGACGGCACGTATTCCGACGAGGCCAACCACGTGGACCCGTGCCTG
CCCTGCACCGTGTGCGAGGACACCGAGCGCCAGCTCCGCGAGTGCACACGCTGGGCCGACGCCGAGTGCG
AGGAGATCCCTGGCCGTTGGATTACACGGTCCACACCCCCAGAGGGCTCGGACAGCACAGCCCCCAGCAC
CCAGGAGCCTGAGGCACCTCCAGAACAAGACCTCATAGCCAGCACGGTGGCAGGTGTGGTGACCACAGTG
ATGGGCAGCTCCCAGCCCGTGGTGACCCGAGGCACCACCGACAACCTCATCCCTGTCTATTGCTCCATCC
TGGCTGCTGTGGTTGTGGGCCTTGTGGCCTACATAGCCTTCAAGAGGTGGAACAGGGGTATCCTCTAG
